Addgene plasmid #239951: pX458-MFSD6
Purpose: Encodes gRNA for human MFSD6
Depositing lab: Jan Carette. Depositing organization: Stanford University. Publication: MFSD6 is an entry receptor for enterovirus D68. Varanese L, Xu L, Peters CE, Pintilie G, Roberts DS, Raj S, Liu M, Ooi YS, Diep J, Qiao W, Richards CM, Callaway J, Bertozzi CR, Jabs S, de Vries E, van Kuppeveld FJM, Nagamine CM, Chiu W, Carette JE. Nature. 2025 Mar 25. doi: 10.1038/s41586-025-08908-0. PubMed 40132641.
Backbone
  Vector backbone: pX458-GFP
  Vector type: Mammalian Expression, CRISPR
  Selectable markers: GFP
Growth in bacteria
  Bacterial resistance: Ampicillin, 100 μg/mL
  Growth temperature: 37°C
  Growth strain: NEB Stable
  Copy number: Unknown
Gene/Insert
  Gene/Insert name: MFSD6
  gRNA/shRNA sequence: GGTGGTGGTAACAATAACAG
  Species: H. sapiens (human)
  Cloning method: Gibson Cloning
Terms and licenses: Academic/Nonprofit Terms; Industry Terms: Not Available to Industry
How to cite: pX458-MFSD6 was a gift from Jan Carette (Addgene plasmid # 239951 ; http://n2t.net/addgene:239951 ; RRID:Addgene_239951)
