[The description below was written by a language model from this plasmid's Addgene catalogue record and pLannotate feature annotations shown in this document.]
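Description:
pX458-MFSD6 is an all-in-one mammalian CRISPR/Cas9 expression plasmid of about 9.3 kb, built on the pX458-GFP backbone and carrying a single guide RNA directed against human MFSD6. It is propagated in E. coli through a high-copy ColE1/pUC-type origin and selected with ampicillin via the β-lactamase gene. An f1 phage origin is also present, along with short annotated remnants of the pBR322 bom and rop regions that are unlikely to be functional. There is no drug selection marker for mammalian cells; GFP fluorescence serves as the marker for transfected cells.

The payload consists of two expression units. A human U6 RNA polymerase III promoter drives the MFSD6-targeting spacer, inserted by Gibson cloning, fused to the Streptococcus pyogenes gRNA scaffold. A second partial scaffold fragment is annotated immediately downstream. The second unit uses a CMV enhancer, chicken β-actin promoter and hybrid intron to express S. pyogenes Cas9, which the annotation tool splits into contiguous N- and C-terminal portions that together form one coding sequence. Cas9 is followed by a nucleoplasmin nuclear localization signal and then EGFP, with a bovine growth hormone polyadenylation signal terminating the transcript. The table does not annotate the short segment linking the NLS to EGFP, so the way the two proteins are coupled is not stated in the record. A single AAV2 inverted terminal repeat lies downstream of the cassette, which is not enough for AAV packaging.

The plasmid is intended for transient transfection of human cells to cut the MFSD6 locus, with green fluorescence allowing enrichment of Cas9-expressing cells. The associated work concerns MFSD6 as an entry receptor for enterovirus D68.
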