Features (pLannotate 1.2.2; 19 found; start..end, strand, type, name):
      1..589     +  rep_origin     ori: high-copy-number ColE1/pMB1/pBR322/pUC origin of replication
    651..891     +  promoter       U6 promoter: RNA polymerase III promoter for human U6 snRNA
    921..996     +  misc_RNA       gRNA scaffold: guide RNA scaffold for the Streptococcus pyogenes CRISPR/Cas9 system
   1003..1046    +  misc_RNA       gRNA scaffold (fragment): guide RNA scaffold for the Streptococcus pyogenes CRISPR/Cas9 system
   1093..1378    +  enhancer       CMV enhancer: human cytomegalovirus immediate early enhancer; contains an 18-bp deletion relative to the standard CMV enhancer
   1380..1657    +  promoter       chicken β-actin promoter: No description available
   1658..1885    +  intron         hybrid intron: hybrid between chicken β-actin (CBA) and minute virus of mice (MMV) introns (Gray et al., 2011)
   2023..3624    +  CDS            Cas9(N): N-terminal portion of Streptococcus pyogenes Cas9 (Zetsche et al., 2015)
   3625..6123    +  CDS            Cas9(C): C-terminal portion of Streptococcus pyogenes Cas9 (Zetsche et al., 2015)
   6124..6171    +  CDS            nucleoplasmin NLS: bipartite nuclear localization signal from nucleoplasmin
   6241..6954    +  CDS            EGFP: EGFP is a basic (constitutively fluorescent) green fluorescent protein published in 1996, derived from Aequorea victoria. It is reported to be a rapidly-maturing weak dimer with moderate acid sensitivity.
   6988..7099    +  polyA_signal   bGH poly(A) signal: bovine growth hormone polyadenylation signal
   7204..7344    +  repeat_region  AAV2 ITR: inverted terminal repeat of adeno-associated virus serotype 2 inverted
   7349..7400    -  misc_feature   bom (fragment): basis of mobility region from pBR322
   7419..7874    +  rep_origin     f1 ori (sequence partly withheld): f1 bacteriophage origin of replication; arrow indicates direction of (+) strand synthesis
   7875..7924    -  misc_feature   bom (fragment): basis of mobility region from pBR322
   8026..8061    -  CDS            rop (fragment): Rop protein, which maintains plasmids at low copy number; rop
   8156..8260    +  promoter       AmpR promoter: bla
   8261..9121    +  CDS            AmpR: β-lactamase; bla; confers resistance to ampicillin, carbenicillin, and related antibiotics
>Addgene plasmid #239951 | pX458-MFSD6 | addgene full sequence | sequence record 480227 | Addgene NGS Result
TTGAGATCCTTTTTTTCTGCGCGTAATCTGCTGCTTGCAAACAAAAAAACCACCGCTACCAGCGGTGGTT
TGTTTGCCGGATCAAGAGCTACCAACTCTTTTTCCGAAGGTAACTGGCTTCAGCAGAGCGCAGATACCAA
ATACTGTTCTTCTAGTGTAGCCGTAGTTAGGCCACCACTTCAAGAACTCTGTAGCACCGCCTACATACCT
CGCTCTGCTAATCCTGTTACCAGTGGCTGCTGCCAGTGGCGATAAGTCGTGTCTTACCGGGTTGGACTCA
AGACGATAGTTACCGGATAAGGCGCAGCGGTCGGGCTGAACGGGGGGTTCGTGCACACAGCCCAGCTTGG
AGCGAACGACCTACACCGAACTGAGATACCTACAGCGTGAGCTATGAGAAAGCGCCACGCTTCCCGAAGG
GAGAAAGGCGGACAGGTATCCGGTAAGCGGCAGGGTCGGAACAGGAGAGCGCACGAGGGAGCTTCCAGGG
GGAAACGCCTGGTATCTTTATAGTCCTGTCGGGTTTCGCCACCTCTGACTTGAGCGTCGATTTTTGTGAT
GCTCGTCAGGGGGGCGGAGCCTATGGAAAAACGCCAGCAACGCGGCCTTTTTACGGTTCCTGGCCTTTTG
CTGGCCTTTTGCTCACATGTGAGGGCCTATTTCCCATGATTCCTTCATATTTGCATATACGATACAAGGC
TGTTAGAGAGATAATTGGAATTAATTTGACTGTAAACACAAAGATATTAGTACAAAATACGTGACGTAGA
AAGTAATAATTTCTTGGGTAGTTTGCAGTTTTAAAATTATGTTTTAAAATGGACTATCATATGCTTACCG
TAACTTGAAAGTATTTCGATTTCTTGGCTTTATATATCTTGTGGAAAGGACGAAACACCGGGTGGTGGTA
ACAATAACAGGTTTTAGAGCTAGAAATAGCAAGTTAAAATAAGGCTAGTCCGTTATCAACTTGAAAAAGT
GGCACCGAGTCGGTGCTTTTTTGTTTTAGAGCTAGAAATAGCAAGTTAAAATAAGGCTAGTCCGTTTTTA
GCGCGTGCGCCAATTCTGCAGACAAATGGCTCTAGAGGTACCCGTTACATAACTTACGGTAAATGGCCCG
CCTGGCTGACCGCCCAACGACCCCCGCCCATTGACGTCAATAGTAACGCCAATAGGGACTTTCCATTGAC
GTCAATGGGTGGAGTATTTACGGTAAACTGCCCACTTGGCAGTACATCAAGTGTATCATATGCCAAGTAC
GCCCCCTATTGACGTCAATGACGGTAAATGGCCCGCCTGGCATTGTGCCCAGTACATGACCTTATGGGAC
TTTCCTACTTGGCAGTACATCTACGTATTAGTCATCGCTATTACCATGGTCGAGGTGAGCCCCACGTTCT
GCTTCACTCTCCCCATCTCCCCCCCCTCCCCACCCCCAATTTTGTATTTATTTATTTTTTAATTATTTTG
TGCAGCGATGGGGGCGGGGGGGGGGGGGGGGCGCGCGCCAGGCGGGGCGGGGCGGGGCGAGGGGCGGGGC
GGGGCGAGGCGGAGAGGTGCGGCGGCAGCCAATCAGAGCGGCGCGCTCCGAAAGTTTCCTTTTATGGCGA
GGCGGCGGCGGCGGCGGCCCTATAAAAAGCGAAGCGCGCGGCGGGCGGGAGTCGCTGCGCGCTGCCTTCG
CCCCGTGCCCCGCTCCGCCGCCGCCTCGCGCCGCCCGCCCCGGCTCTGACTGACCGCGTTACTCCCACAG
GTGAGCGGGCGGGACGGCCCTTCTCCTCCGGGCTGTAATTAGCTGAGCAAGAGGTAAGGGTTTAAGGGAT
GGTTGGTTGGTGGGGTATTAATGTTTAATTACCTGGAGCACCTGCCTGAAATCACTTTTTTTCAGGTTGG
ACCGGTGCCACCATGGACTATAAGGACCACGACGGAGACTACAAGGATCATGATATTGATTACAAAGACG
ATGACGATAAGATGGCCCCAAAGAAGAAGCGGAAGGTCGGTATCCACGGAGTCCCAGCAGCCGACAAGAA
GTACAGCATCGGCCTGGACATCGGCACCAACTCTGTGGGCTGGGCCGTGATCACCGACGAGTACAAGGTG
CCCAGCAAGAAATTCAAGGTGCTGGGCAACACCGACCGGCACAGCATCAAGAAGAACCTGATCGGAGCCC
TGCTGTTCGACAGCGGCGAAACAGCCGAGGCCACCCGGCTGAAGAGAACCGCCAGAAGAAGATACACCAG
ACGGAAGAACCGGATCTGCTATCTGCAAGAGATCTTCAGCAACGAGATGGCCAAGGTGGACGACAGCTTC
TTCCACAGACTGGAAGAGTCCTTCCTGGTGGAAGAGGATAAGAAGCACGAGCGGCACCCCATCTTCGGCA
ACATCGTGGACGAGGTGGCCTACCACGAGAAGTACCCCACCATCTACCACCTGAGAAAGAAACTGGTGGA
CAGCACCGACAAGGCCGACCTGCGGCTGATCTATCTGGCCCTGGCCCACATGATCAAGTTCCGGGGCCAC
TTCCTGATCGAGGGCGACCTGAACCCCGACAACAGCGACGTGGACAAGCTGTTCATCCAGCTGGTGCAGA
CCTACAACCAGCTGTTCGAGGAAAACCCCATCAACGCCAGCGGCGTGGACGCCAAGGCCATCCTGTCTGC
CAGACTGAGCAAGAGCAGACGGCTGGAAAATCTGATCGCCCAGCTGCCCGGCGAGAAGAAGAATGGCCTG
TTCGGAAACCTGATTGCCCTGAGCCTGGGCCTGACCCCCAACTTCAAGAGCAACTTCGACCTGGCCGAGG
ATGCCAAACTGCAGCTGAGCAAGGACACCTACGACGACGACCTGGACAACCTGCTGGCCCAGATCGGCGA
CCAGTACGCCGACCTGTTTCTGGCCGCCAAGAACCTGTCCGACGCCATCCTGCTGAGCGACATCCTGAGA
GTGAACACCGAGATCACCAAGGCCCCCCTGAGCGCCTCTATGATCAAGAGATACGACGAGCACCACCAGG
ACCTGACCCTGCTGAAAGCTCTCGTGCGGCAGCAGCTGCCTGAGAAGTACAAAGAGATTTTCTTCGACCA
GAGCAAGAACGGCTACGCCGGCTACATTGACGGCGGAGCCAGCCAGGAAGAGTTCTACAAGTTCATCAAG
CCCATCCTGGAAAAGATGGACGGCACCGAGGAACTGCTCGTGAAGCTGAACAGAGAGGACCTGCTGCGGA
AGCAGCGGACCTTCGACAACGGCAGCATCCCCCACCAGATCCACCTGGGAGAGCTGCACGCCATTCTGCG
GCGGCAGGAAGATTTTTACCCATTCCTGAAGGACAACCGGGAAAAGATCGAGAAGATCCTGACCTTCCGC
ATCCCCTACTACGTGGGCCCTCTGGCCAGGGGAAACAGCAGATTCGCCTGGATGACCAGAAAGAGCGAGG
AAACCATCACCCCCTGGAACTTCGAGGAAGTGGTGGACAAGGGCGCTTCCGCCCAGAGCTTCATCGAGCG
GATGACCAACTTCGATAAGAACCTGCCCAACGAGAAGGTGCTGCCCAAGCACAGCCTGCTGTACGAGTAC
TTCACCGTGTATAACGAGCTGACCAAAGTGAAATACGTGACCGAGGGAATGAGAAAGCCCGCCTTCCTGA
GCGGCGAGCAGAAAAAGGCCATCGTGGACCTGCTGTTCAAGACCAACCGGAAAGTGACCGTGAAGCAGCT
GAAAGAGGACTACTTCAAGAAAATCGAGTGCTTCGACTCCGTGGAAATCTCCGGCGTGGAAGATCGGTTC
AACGCCTCCCTGGGCACATACCACGATCTGCTGAAAATTATCAAGGACAAGGACTTCCTGGACAATGAGG
AAAACGAGGACATTCTGGAAGATATCGTGCTGACCCTGACACTGTTTGAGGACAGAGAGATGATCGAGGA
ACGGCTGAAAACCTATGCCCACCTGTTCGACGACAAAGTGATGAAGCAGCTGAAGCGGCGGAGATACACC
GGCTGGGGCAGGCTGAGCCGGAAGCTGATCAACGGCATCCGGGACAAGCAGTCCGGCAAGACAATCCTGG
ATTTCCTGAAGTCCGACGGCTTCGCCAACAGAAACTTCATGCAGCTGATCCACGACGACAGCCTGACCTT
TAAAGAGGACATCCAGAAAGCCCAGGTGTCCGGCCAGGGCGATAGCCTGCACGAGCACATTGCCAATCTG
GCCGGCAGCCCCGCCATTAAGAAGGGCATCCTGCAGACAGTGAAGGTGGTGGACGAGCTCGTGAAAGTGA
TGGGCCGGCACAAGCCCGAGAACATCGTGATCGAAATGGCCAGAGAGAACCAGACCACCCAGAAGGGACA
GAAGAACAGCCGCGAGAGAATGAAGCGGATCGAAGAGGGCATCAAAGAGCTGGGCAGCCAGATCCTGAAA
GAACACCCCGTGGAAAACACCCAGCTGCAGAACGAGAAGCTGTACCTGTACTACCTGCAGAATGGGCGGG
ATATGTACGTGGACCAGGAACTGGACATCAACCGGCTGTCCGACTACGATGTGGACCATATCGTGCCTCA
GAGCTTTCTGAAGGACGACTCCATCGACAACAAGGTGCTGACCAGAAGCGACAAGAACCGGGGCAAGAGC
GACAACGTGCCCTCCGAAGAGGTCGTGAAGAAGATGAAGAACTACTGGCGGCAGCTGCTGAACGCCAAGC
TGATTACCCAGAGAAAGTTCGACAATCTGACCAAGGCCGAGAGAGGCGGCCTGAGCGAACTGGATAAGGC
CGGCTTCATCAAGAGACAGCTGGTGGAAACCCGGCAGATCACAAAGCACGTGGCACAGATCCTGGACTCC
CGGATGAACACTAAGTACGACGAGAATGACAAGCTGATCCGGGAAGTGAAAGTGATCACCCTGAAGTCCA
AGCTGGTGTCCGATTTCCGGAAGGATTTCCAGTTTTACAAAGTGCGCGAGATCAACAACTACCACCACGC
CCACGACGCCTACCTGAACGCCGTCGTGGGAACCGCCCTGATCAAAAAGTACCCTAAGCTGGAAAGCGAG
TTCGTGTACGGCGACTACAAGGTGTACGACGTGCGGAAGATGATCGCCAAGAGCGAGCAGGAAATCGGCA
AGGCTACCGCCAAGTACTTCTTCTACAGCAACATCATGAACTTTTTCAAGACCGAGATTACCCTGGCCAA
CGGCGAGATCCGGAAGCGGCCTCTGATCGAGACAAACGGCGAAACCGGGGAGATCGTGTGGGATAAGGGC
CGGGATTTTGCCACCGTGCGGAAAGTGCTGAGCATGCCCCAAGTGAATATCGTGAAAAAGACCGAGGTGC
AGACAGGCGGCTTCAGCAAAGAGTCTATCCTGCCCAAGAGGAACAGCGATAAGCTGATCGCCAGAAAGAA
GGACTGGGACCCTAAGAAGTACGGCGGCTTCGACAGCCCCACCGTGGCCTATTCTGTGCTGGTGGTGGCC
AAAGTGGAAAAGGGCAAGTCCAAGAAACTGAAGAGTGTGAAAGAGCTGCTGGGGATCACCATCATGGAAA
GAAGCAGCTTCGAGAAGAATCCCATCGACTTTCTGGAAGCCAAGGGCTACAAAGAAGTGAAAAAGGACCT
GATCATCAAGCTGCCTAAGTACTCCCTGTTCGAGCTGGAAAACGGCCGGAAGAGAATGCTGGCCTCTGCC
GGCGAACTGCAGAAGGGAAACGAACTGGCCCTGCCCTCCAAATATGTGAACTTCCTGTACCTGGCCAGCC
ACTATGAGAAGCTGAAGGGCTCCCCCGAGGATAATGAGCAGAAACAGCTGTTTGTGGAACAGCACAAGCA
CTACCTGGACGAGATCATCGAGCAGATCAGCGAGTTCTCCAAGAGAGTGATCCTGGCCGACGCTAATCTG
GACAAAGTGCTGTCCGCCTACAACAAGCACCGGGATAAGCCCATCAGAGAGCAGGCCGAGAATATCATCC
ACCTGTTTACCCTGACCAATCTGGGAGCCCCTGCCGCCTTCAAGTACTTTGACACCACCATCGACCGGAA
GAGGTACACCAGCACCAAAGAGGTGCTGGACGCCACCCTGATCCACCAGAGCATCACCGGCCTGTACGAG
ACACGGATCGACCTGTCTCAGCTGGGAGGCGACAAAAGGCCGGCGGCCACGAAAAAGGCCGGCCAGGCAA
AAAAGAAAAAGGAATTCGGCAGTGGAGAGGGCAGAGGAAGTCTGCTAACATGCGGTGACGTCGAGGAGAA
TCCTGGCCCAGTGAGCAAGGGCGAGGAGCTGTTCACCGGGGTGGTGCCCATCCTGGTCGAGCTGGACGGC
GACGTAAACGGCCACAAGTTCAGCGTGTCCGGCGAGGGCGAGGGCGATGCCACCTACGGCAAGCTGACCC
TGAAGTTCATCTGCACCACCGGCAAGCTGCCCGTGCCCTGGCCCACCCTCGTGACCACCCTGACCTACGG
CGTGCAGTGCTTCAGCCGCTACCCCGACCACATGAAGCAGCACGACTTCTTCAAGTCCGCCATGCCCGAA
GGCTACGTCCAGGAGCGCACCATCTTCTTCAAGGACGACGGCAACTACAAGACCCGCGCCGAGGTGAAGT
TCGAGGGCGACACCCTGGTGAACCGCATCGAGCTGAAGGGCATCGACTTCAAGGAGGACGGCAACATCCT
GGGGCACAAGCTGGAGTACAACTACAACAGCCACAACGTCTATATCATGGCCGACAAGCAGAAGAACGGC
ATCAAGGTGAACTTCAAGATCCGCCACAACATCGAGGACGGCAGCGTGCAGCTCGCCGACCACTACCAGC
AGAACACCCCCATCGGCGACGGCCCCGTGCTGCTGCCCGACAACCACTACCTGAGCACCCAGTCCGCCCT
GAGCAAAGACCCCAACGAGAAGCGCGATCACATGGTCCTGCTGGAGTTCGTGACCGCCGCCGGGATCACT
CTCGGCATGGACGAGCTGTACAAGGAATTCTAACTAGAGCTCGCTGATCAGCCTCGACTGTGCCTTCTAG
TTGCCAGCCATCTGTTGTTTGCCCCTCCCCCGTGCCTTCCTTGACCCTGGAAGGTGCCACTCCCACTGTC
CTTTCCTAATAAAATGAGGAAATTGCATCGCATTGTCTGAGTAGGTGTCATTCTATTCTGGGGGGTGGGG
TGGGGCAGGACAGCAAGGGGGAGGATTGGGAAGAGAATAGCAGGCATGCTGGGGAGCGGCCGCAGGAACC
CCTAGTGATGGAGTTGGCCACTCCCTCTCTGCGCGCTCGCTCGCTCACTGAGGCCGGGCGACCAAAGGTC
GCCCGACGCCCGGGCTTTGCCCGGGCGGCCTCAGTGAGCGAGCGAGCGCGCAGCTGCCTGCAGGGGCGCC
TGATGCGGTATTTTCTCCTTACGCATCTGTGCGGTATTTCACACCGCATA
[95 nt withheld, positions 7401-7495]
T
[46 nt withheld, positions 7497-7542]
C
[141 nt withheld, positions 7544-7684]
CCTTTGACGTTGGAGTCCACGTTCTTT
[37 nt withheld, positions 7712-7748]
ACTCTATCTCGGGCTATTCTTTTGATTTATAAGGGATTTTGCCGATTTCGGTCTATTGGTTAAAAAATGA
GCTGATTTAACAAAAATTTAACGCGAATTTTAACAAAATATTAACGTTTACAATTTTATGGTGCACTCTC
AGTACAATCTGCTCTGATGCCGCATAGTTAAGCCAGCCCCGACACCCGCCAACACCCGCTGACGCGCCCT
GACGGGCTTGTCTGCTCCCGGCATCCGCTTACAGACAAGCTGTGACCGTCTCCGGGAGCTGCATGTGTCA
GAGGTTTTCACCGTCATCACCGAAACGCGCGAGACGAAAGGGCCTCGTGATACGCCTATTTTTATAGGTT
AATGTCATGATAATAATGGTTTCTTAGACGTCAGGTGGCACTTTTCGGGGAAATGTGCGCGGAACCCCTA
TTTGTTTATTTTTCTAAATACATTCAAATATGTATCCGCTCATGAGACAATAACCCTGATAAATGCTTCA
ATAATATTGAAAAAGGAAGAGTATGAGTATTCAACATTTCCGTGTCGCCCTTATTCCCTTTTTTGCGGCA
TTTTGCCTTCCTGTTTTTGCTCACCCAGAAACGCTGGTGAAAGTAAAAGATGCTGAAGATCAGTTGGGTG
CACGAGTGGGTTACATCGAACTGGATCTCAACAGCGGTAAGATCCTTGAGAGTTTTCGCCCCGAAGAACG
TTTTCCAATGATGAGCACTTTTAAAGTTCTGCTATGTGGCGCGGTATTATCCCGTATTGACGCCGGGCAA
GAGCAACTCGGTCGCCGCATACACTATTCTCAGAATGACTTGGTTGAGTACTCACCAGTCACAGAAAAGC
ATCTTACGGATGGCATGACAGTAAGAGAATTATGCAGTGCTGCCATAACCATGAGTGATAACACTGCGGC
CAACTTACTTCTGACAACGATCGGAGGACCGAAGGAGCTAACCGCTTTTTTGCACAACATGGGGGATCAT
GTAACTCGCCTTGATCGTTGGGAACCGGAGCTGAATGAAGCCATACCAAACGACGAGCGTGACACCACGA
TGCCTGTAGCAATGGCAACAACGTTGCGCAAACTATTAACTGGCGAACTACTTACTCTAGCTTCCCGGCA
ACAATTAATAGACTGGATGGAGGCGGATAAAGTTGCAGGACCACTTCTGCGCTCGGCCCTTCCGGCTGGC
TGGTTTATTGCTGATAAATCTGGAGCCGGTGAGCGTGGAAGCCGCGGTATCATTGCAGCACTGGGGCCAG
ATGGTAAGCCCTCCCGTATCGTAGTTATCTACACGACGGGGAGTCAGGCAACTATGGATGAACGAAATAG
ACAGATCGCTGAGATAGGTGCCTCACTGATTAAGCATTGGTAACTGTCAGACCAAGTTTACTCATATATA
CTTTAGATTGATTTAAAACTTCATTTTTAATTTAAAAGGATCTAGGTGAAGATCCTTTTTGATAATCTCA
TGACCAAAATCCCTTAACGTGAGTTTTCGTTCCACTGAGCGTCAGACCCCGTAGAAAAGATCAAAGGATC
TTC
